Addgene plasmid #87687: pCasY1
Purpose: p15A plasmid expressing CasY1
Depositing lab: Jennifer Doudna. Depositing organization: University of California, Berkeley. Publication: New CRISPR-Cas systems from uncultivated microbes. Burstein D, Harrington LB, Strutt SC, Probst AJ, Anantharaman K, Thomas BC, Doudna JA, Banfield JF. Nature. 2016 Dec 22. doi: 10.1038/nature21059. PubMed 28005056.
Backbone
  Vector backbone: p15A
  Total vector size (bp): 6566
  Vector type: Bacterial Expression
Growth in bacteria
  Bacterial resistance: Chloramphenicol, 25 μg/mL
  Growth temperature: 37°C
  Growth strain: NEB Stable
  Copy number: Low Copy
Gene/Insert
  Gene/Insert name: CasY1
  Species: Groundwater metagenome
  Insert size (bp): 3378
  GenBank ID: OJI08769.1 OJI08769.1
  Cloning method: Gibson Cloning
  Sequencing primers: 5′ gtgccgatcaacgtAtcattttcg; 3′ acgcagaaaggcccacccgaag
Terms and licenses: Academic/Nonprofit Terms; Industry Terms: Not Available to Industry
How to cite: pCasY1 was a gift from Jennifer Doudna (Addgene plasmid # 87687 ; http://n2t.net/addgene:87687 ; RRID:Addgene_87687)
