[The description below was written by a language model from this plasmid's Addgene catalogue record and pLannotate feature annotations shown in this document.]
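Description:
pCasY1 is a 6,566 bp bacterial expression plasmid built on a p15A backbone and designed to express CasY1, a CRISPR-associated protein identified from a groundwater metagenome of uncultivated microbes. It replicates in E. coli from the p15A origin, which gives a low to medium copy number and is compatible with ColE1-type plasmids, so the construct can be maintained alongside a second plasmid in the same cell. Selection is by chloramphenicol, provided by the cat gene (chloramphenicol acetyltransferase) driven by its native cat promoter and followed by the phage lambda t0 terminator. The annotation also picks up a short fragment resembling the RSF origin just downstream of p15A, which is probably a partial sequence match rather than a functional second origin, and a T7Te early transcription terminator on the reverse strand that likely insulates the backbone from read-through.

The payload is the CasY1 insert, listed as 3,378 bp and introduced by Gibson assembly. The automated feature table annotates only the backbone elements, which lie between roughly positions 2,750 and 4,475. The CasY1 coding region itself is not annotated, nor is any promoter driving it, any ribosome binding site, or any CRISPR array or other locus component. The record therefore does not state how CasY1 expression is controlled, or whether tags or guide RNA elements are present. From the stated purpose and the associated study describing new CRISPR-Cas systems, the plasmid is suited to expressing CasY1 in E. coli for functional characterisation of this CRISPR system, where the compatible origin would allow co-transformation with a separate plasmid.
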