Features (pLannotate 1.2.2; 6 found; start..end, strand, type, name):
   2750..2852    +  promoter       cat promoter: promoter of the E. coli cat gene encoding chloramphenicol acetyltransferase
   2853..3509    +  CDS            cat: CAT_ECOLX - Experimental evidence at protein level: Swiss-Prot protein existence level 1. This enzyme is an effector of chloramphenicol resistance in bacteria. From Escherichia coli. This protein is used as a marker in many commonly used cloning vectors, such as pACYC184.
   3533..3627    +  terminator     lambda t0 terminator: transcription terminator from phage lambda
   3741..4286    +  rep_origin     p15A ori: Plasmids containing the medium-copy-number p15A origin of replication can be propagated in E. coli cells that contain a second plasmid with the ColE1 origin.
   4374..4429    +  rep_origin     RSF ori (fragment): Plasmids containing the RSF 1030 origin of replication can be propagated in E. coli cells that contain additional plasmids with compatible origins.
   4448..4475    -  terminator     T7Te terminator: phage T7 early transcription terminator
>Addgene plasmid #87687 | pCasY1 | addgene full sequence | sequence record 174643 | Addgene NGS Result
GATTTGAGTACAAGTCCTTATACTTTTTAGTTACATCACGATCCTCTTTGCGTTCCTCTTCAGTCTGGAT
GTAGCGCTGGTAGGACCCGTTCAGAAGGGACTTAAAATCACTCAAAATAAAACGATATAATTCAAGATCA
TCGGAAAAATCTTTTTCCTTAAGCATGGTGTCCAGCAGCGGCAGCAGCGCCTCACGTTGAGCCTCAATCT
GCTCACGCAATGAAGAATCAACGACTTTCTTCAGGTCTTCCTGCAGCTTGTCCAAAGCGATTTGATGTTT
CTTCAAGTCCTCACGGACTTTAATCAGTTGCTCCGTATAGTTTGAATGCCAACTCTTAATTTTCCCTCCG
ATGATCATACGATAGTCCGCCCAAGAGCTGGTAAGCTTAGGGTAGCCCAGCAATTTCGCTTTTTCAGATA
AGAAGTGCAAACGTTTTTCTAACTCGGGTTCGTTTTCCCAAGACTTGCTCACAGCCAACACAGCGGTCAC
GATTTTTTTGATCTCCCCACGCGAAAGCAGGTTAAAAAGCTCGTTGAAATAGTTGCTGAACGCCGAAAAG
TTGTTGTCCAGCCCCAACAGGGATTCACGACTGATATCAAACTTCTTCAAACGTTCTAAACAATTAGCTA
ACGGCAGATGTGGGCTAAACTCAAGACTAGGTTCTACGAAGAATGTCAATTTTGGAAGATCATGGTTATC
TTTAAAATGAGGGAAGATCTTGATACCGAATTCCTCCTCCCAATACAAAAACTGCTTAGAAACTAAAATC
GATTTCCCTTCCACAATCAGGTCCTTGGACCACTTATCTACACACGCAATAACCTCTTCGGTGTCACGGA
ATTCTTCCTTGAAACACTTCAGAAAACGGCCGCGAAGGCTGCGCACGTTAGAGGAGCTGCGAATGCCTGT
GTTCAGAAGAATGATGTCCTTAAACTGTTCCTTGTCCAGCTTATTCTTCAATTCAAAGTCGATCTGCTCA
AAGATTTTCTCTGAAGGTGACTTTGATCCCTCTAACTTACTAATTAAATCAATCAGACTAGTGCTTTTCG
ACTGCCAAATGACGCCAGCACGTAAAGAGTCAATCCAAAAATCAACTAAGGAGTAACGATTTGAATTACG
CGCATACGACGCGACGTTCAGAGGACCAAATAAGTGCTCGTAATCATAAATAATTTTCTCACTCAAGTTA
TTTAACGCGGTCTTATTTGGGGCGACCAGGGGATACTTAATCGAGCGGATAGCCGCTTTCCCTGTGTAAA
CCAAACGCTTGTTGTGCAGGATGTAGCCTTTGAACAGCTTCTTACGCATTATTAATTATCAACAAAATCA
GGAAAGGGTGGAAGGCTAAAGTTTAGTTAAAAACTGGAAACCCTTTTTATTTTGATACTTTCGGAGAATG
GGAACGCTAGTTATGCCTTTATCCCCGATACTTTCGGAGTGTACAACAATAACAGTAGCCTTTATCCCCG
ATACTTTCGGAGTAAGTTCACCAGATTTATGCCTTTATCCCCGATACTTTCGGAGCCAGAGTTTGGTATT
GATGCCTTTATCCCCGATACTTTCGGAGACTTCTCCCCGATTTTGTTGATATTAAAATGTAAACGAGCTA
AAAACCGCTTGAAAATGTACCTTAAATATAGCATAATTTGAGACATATATCCAATACGAAATGCGTCGTT
ACTTCGCGAAACGTAAGCAATTTATTTGGTTGCCTTATGTGAAGTCCATTGACTTATCGGGCAAATCCGT
CAAATTTTCATATAAAGGAGGAGAGCTTGATCTTTCCTTTCCAGAGATCCACTCTATTATGTTCTATGGG
TCCGTCTGTCCACTTGAACAAGAGTTCTTGGAGAAGTGTTCGGCATGGGGAATTCCATTAACAATTCACC
GTCGCAATATGCCTCGCGGAGTGTGGATTGTGCCAAGTACTACATCCAATCGCGAGGATCTGTTGACTAA
ACAGATTCTTTTCCGCCAAAATGAGAAGAAGCGTGCGTATATCACCAAACGTTTGATCTACGCCAAGTTC
AAATCTATGGAATGGCTGATCCCAGCGCCCACTCAGGAATTGCAAGGACTGTCATCGGTAGAGTCTATCG
TAGGCGTGGAGTCATGGCATGCTAAACGTTATTGGGAACACTTCTACAAGTCTTTAGGGTATCCAAAAGA
TCGCCGCCGTAGTAAAGGCAATTTTATCTGCAATGTACTTGACGCCTCCTCCAAGTTCGTATCTGGCATC
ATCCTGCGTTGGGTGGTTTACCATCATTTTAGCCCGTTTCACGGTTATACACACACGCCCAGCGATTATC
CATCGTTAATTTACGATCTGATGGAACCTTATCGTGGATTCATCGACGGAGTAGCTTTCAATACAATCAA
GGAAATCCAGGAGAATGGTGGCGACGAGTCCAAGACCTTGCCGTACACTATGGAGAATCTTAAGGACTTC
ATGGATACCGAGATTTATGTTGCCGCTACTCGTCAGACGGCGACGTTTCAAGAACTTTACCACGGGTTAA
TTTTGGGCCTGCGCTCCTACCTTCTGGGAAATAAGCGCTTCATCGTGCCTTTTCCTGGGAAGCCGTCCGG
TGGACGTCCTGTAAAGGCTGGGTATAAGCTGTATGGGCGCTTTGCGGGAAAAACAGATTTCTGGCCGGAA
TCTCGCGATATTGCAAAAACATTCCAACAAAAGTTTAGTATCCGCCTGGAATGAAACTATTCCGTCGATA
TCTGGCGAAAATGAGACGTTGATCGGCACGTAAGAGGTTCCAACTTTCACCATAATGAAATAAGATCACT
ACCGGGCGTATTTTTTGAGTTATCGAGATTTTCAGGAGCTAAGGAAGCTAAAATGGAGAAAAAAATCACT
GGATATACCACCGTTGATATATCCCAATGGCATCGTAAAGAACATTTTGAGGCATTTCAGTCAGTTGCTC
AATGTACCTATAACCAGACCGTTCAGCTGGATATTACGGCCTTTTTAAAGACCGTAAAGAAAAATAAGCA
CAAGTTTTATCCGGCCTTTATTCACATTCTTGCCCGCCTGATGAATGCTCATCCGGAATTTCGTATGGCA
ATGAAAGACGGTGAGCTGGTGATATGGGATAGTGTTCACCCTTGTTACACCGTTTTCCATGAGCAAACTG
AAACGTTTTCATCGCTCTGGAGTGAATACCACGACGATTTCCGGCAGTTTCTACACATATATTCGCAAGA
TGTGGCGTGTTACGGTGAAAACCTGGCCTATTTCCCTAAAGGGTTTATTGAGAATATGTTTTTCGTCTCA
GCCAATCCCTGGGTGAGTTTCACCAGTTTTGATTTAAACGTGGCCAATATGGACAACTTCTTCGCCCCCG
TTTTCACCATGGGCAAATATTATACGCAAGGCGACAAGGTGCTGATGCCGCTGGCGATTCAGGTTCATCA
TGCCGTTTGTGATGGCTTCCATGTCGGCAGAATGCTTAATGAATTACAACAGTACTGCGATGAGTGGCAG
GGCGGGGCGTAATTTGATATCGAGCTCGCTTGGACTCCTGTTGATAGATCCAGTAATGACCTCAGAACTC
CATCTGGATTTGTTCAGAACGCTCGGTTGCCGCCGGGCGTTTTTTATTGGTGAGAATCCAAGCACTAGTA
ACAACTTATATCGTATGGGGCTGACTTCAGGTGCTACATTTGAAGAGATAAATTGCACTGAAATCTAGAA
ATATTTTATCTGATTAATAAGATGATCTTCTTGAGATCGTTTTGGTCTGCGCGTAATCTCTTGCTCTGAA
AACGAAAAAACCGCCTTGCAGGGCGGTTTTTCGAAGGTTCTCTGAGCTACCAACTCTTTGAACCGAGGTA
ACTGGCTTGGAGGAGCGCAGTCACCAAAACTTGTCCTTTCAGTTTAGCCTTAACCGGCGCATGACTTCAA
GACTAACTCCTCTAAATCAATTACCAGTGGCTGCTGCCAGTGGTGCTTTTGCATGTCTTTCCGGGTTGGA
CTCAAGACGATAGTTACCGGATAAGGCGCAGCGGTCGGACTGAACGGGGGGTTCGTGCATACAGTCCAGC
TTGGAGCGAACTGCCTACCCGGAACTGAGTGTCAGGCGTGGAATGAGACAAACGCGGCCATAACAGCGGA
ATGACACCGGTAAACCGAAAGGCAGGAACAGGAGAGCGCACGAGGGAGCCGCCAGGGGGAAACGCCTGGT
ATCTTTATAGTCCTGTCGGGTTTCGCCACCACTGATTTGAGCGTCAGATTTCGTGATGCTTGTCAGGGGG
GCGGAGCCTATGGAAAAACGGCTTTGCCGCGGCCCTCTCACTTCCCTGTTAAGTATCTTCCTGGCATCTT
CCAGGAAATCTCCGCCCCGTTCGTAAGCCATTTCCGCTCGCCGCAGTCGAACGACCGAGCGTAGCGAGTC
AGTGAGCGAGGAAGCGGAATATATCCCTAGGTATAAACGCAGAAAGGCCCACCCGAAGGTGAGCCAGTGT
GACTCTAGCCAATATAATCACAGGAACTTTGCAGAACGCAGCACGGCCCCGTTCTTTTCCCATAACTTAC
GGACCTCCAGGATGTAATCCAATTTGCGCTCCCCCTCCTTTACTGCATCCTTAGCATTATCGCTAATGTA
ACCACGGCATGCAATATTAAGCGCCGCCTGGATGTCAGCATCCGTTTTGTATCCACAAAATGGGCAACGG
TAAATATAGCTGTTACCACGGCGTTTCAACAACTGTTCTACATCTTCCCCCTCTAATAAAACTTCGCGGA
TCGGGGGGCGGGCATATTCTTTAATACTCTTAAGGACTTCCTTACCCTTAATAGTTTTGCCCAACAGGCT
CTTCTGAAGAAAGCCACGCACTTTCTTTTCATCTCCGACGTTGAAGATAAACTCATCACCGCCTTTTTCA
TATTCCTTATCGTTATCGATAACTAACTCAAATGGCGTGCGAGCACAATTGCAACACGTATAACTAGTCG
CATAAGAGGAAATGTGATTCCCCATCTGCTTATTTTTCTTTCCCCAGATCATTTCGCTAACAAGCGTGTC
TGCTCCCGATTCGCGGTAGACATCCGAAACCTTAATACTGCGGTAAATTTTCGCCATACGGTTTCCACCG
GTTTCAAAATTGGAAATAGAAATCTCATAAATAATCTTAGCTTTATAAGCCAGTGCGATACTATGAATTT
GATTACGCAGAGAATGGATTGCCATCTCGCGAACGCGGGCTACTGCAGTGGAGGAAGACGAAAACACTGC
CATCACTTGTTTCTTTTTCATGTCCTGTACACGCTCACGGATCTTACGCAATGCAGGATCCTTCAAAAAT
CCCCAACTCAATAATTCAATGCGGTCGCGAACGATGCGAACAACCGCATAGGCCACCCCAAATTCCCCCA
CATCCAGGCCCAGATAAGTGTTGCGCTGTTCGATTTCTGCTGATTGCTCTTTATAATCCGTTGCCGGGAC
CAGATTAAGCGGCAAAGAATAGTACAAGCGTTCTTCGCACGATTTTTCCTTCTTCAGAAGCGGTAATAAC
TTGTCCTTGTCCCAGGAAACGCCCCACTCTTCTTCTAAAACTAAAGACGGTTCTGATAATACCAAGTTCA
TCAAGTCCCACTCCTTTGTCTTTTTGAATAAGCGGTTTAAAAACTGGATTTGATACTTCGAGGTACGAAT
GCGCCAAATGTTATTTTTGAAGATTTCCACTTCCTTCGCCTTTGCAAAATCAGTTTTATCCTTGAAGATC
AGGCACTTCTCCTGGTTCTTTTCTTCACCCAGGTCACCTTTCTCTTCGATAAGCACCCCCCAGTTGCGCG
AGAAGTTCTTCGTCTGTTTTTCTCCCACCAAGCAAAGAAGGGGGAACTTTTGGTTAGAGCCAATCATTTG
GGTAACGTAACGAACAACGAATTTATCGCGAGTATACAGCGTGATCATCCCCTTGATTTCGCTGGTAATG
CAGTTAAAGATCATCTTACTCAAGTAGTAACCGGAAAGGCAGCTCCCAAAGTTCTTAATTAAGGACGCAG
CCTCAGGGAATAACTTTAAATCATAGCTTGAAAAGTCCATAGAGAAATCCTTATTACATGACAGAAGCCA
GCCCAGGGTCAGCTTATAAATCTCAATCAGATCAACAACCTCACCCGGGTTTGAGTTCTTCCAATCAGGG
GAAATTTGGTACTTATCTAATAAATAGCTGATGTCCTTACGGGGATTCGAGATTTTGACCGGCAGAATAC
GAATGGCGACATGAGATTCACGTGGGTAACGGTAGAACACTTCCGAAATTTTAGGCAACTCGCCATTATT
GTACTTGCGCAATACCTGTTCGGTGATCTGTTTAAAACGGTTACTATTGAATGCATTGATTTTATATTTA
CGGGACAACTTCTCTAATTGTTTTGTAACATACTCCTCCGTAATTGACGGAGGCTTGCGCACGGAAACTG
TCTCCAGTGCGTTACGGATATCCTCCAAAATTTTAAGACCGACGTCAATGGTAGGAAGACTCTTATTGAT
AAATTTGTTGAATTGCTCTTTCTTGCTCTCGCCAAAGAAACGGGGAATATTACGAA
